>Addgene plasmid #12401 | pSty11 | addgene partial sequence | sequence record 18907 | SP6 5'-ATTTAGGTGACACTATAG-3'
TAACCCTAACCCTAACCCTAACCCTAACCCTAACCCTAACCCTAACCCTAACCCTAACCCTAACCCTAAC
CCTAACCCTAACCCTAACCCTAACCCTAACCCTAACCCTAACCCTAACCCTAACCCTAACCCTAACCCTA
ACCCTAACCCTAACCCCAACCCCAACCCCAACCCCAACCCTAACCCTAACCCCAACCCCGACCCCAACCC
CAACCCCAACCCCAACCCTAACCCCAACCCCAACCCCGACCCCAACCCCGACCCCAACCCTAACCCTAAC
CCCAACCCCAACCCCAACCCCAACCCTAACCCTAACCCTAACCCCAACCCCAACCCGTAACCCTAACCCT
AACCCTAACCCTAACCCGAACCCTGACCCGGACCCTAACCCTAACCCTAACCCTGACCCCAACCCCAACC
CCGACCCCAACCCCAACCCGAACCCGGACCCCAACCCCAACCCCAACCCCGACCCCAACCCCAACCCTAA
CCCCAACCCTAACCCTAAC
