[The description below was written by a language model from this plasmid's Addgene catalogue record.]
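Description:
pSty11 is a small bacterial cloning plasmid built on the pSP73 backbone (about 2.4 kb without insert), a high-copy vector that is selected in E. coli with ampicillin. Although it is catalogued as a bacterial expression vector, the record gives no indication that any protein is produced from it. It functions as a carrier for a repetitive DNA fragment. No feature table is supplied, so the origin of replication and resistance cassette are not individually annotated. The listed T7 and SP6 sequencing primers fit the general design of pSP73, in which opposing phage promoters flank the multiple cloning site.

The insert, Sty11, is an approximately 800 bp tract of T2AG3 repeats, the hexameric repeat that makes up vertebrate, including human, telomeric DNA. It was cloned by restriction digestion into an EcoRI site, and both flanking EcoRI sites are preserved, so the fragment can be released intact from the vector with that single enzyme. The record does not state the species or genomic source of the repeat tract, or its orientation relative to the T7 and SP6 primer sites.

According to the depositor's comment, the insert is used as a hybridisation probe for telomere blots, in which genomic DNA is probed to detect telomeric restriction fragments and assess telomere length. The associated publication concerns the attachment of human telomeres to the nuclear matrix, which places the construct in the context of telomere structure studies. The plasmid is available under academic and nonprofit terms only.
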