Addgene plasmid #12401: pSty11
Depositing lab: Titia de Lange. Depositing organization: Rockefeller University. Publication: Human telomeres are attached to the nuclear matrix. de Lange T. EMBO J. 1992 Feb . 11(2):717-24. PubMed 1537344.
Backbone
  Vector backbone: pSP73
  Backbone size w/o insert (bp): 2400
  Vector type: Bacterial Expression
Growth in bacteria
  Bacterial resistance: Ampicillin, 100 μg/mL
  Growth temperature: 37°C
  Growth strain: DH5alpha
  Copy number: High Copy
Gene/Insert
  Gene/Insert name: Sty11 (alt names: 800bp T2AG3 repeat; 21)
  Insert size (bp): 800
  Cloning method: Restriction Enzyme; 5′ cloning site EcoRI (not destroyed); 3′ cloning site EcoRI (not destroyed)
  Sequencing primers: 5′ T7; 3′ SP6
Terms and licenses: Academic/Nonprofit Terms; Industry Terms: Not Available to Industry
Depositor comments: Insert used as probe for telomere blots
How to cite: pSty11 was a gift from Titia de Lange (Addgene plasmid # 12401 ; http://n2t.net/addgene:12401 ; RRID:Addgene_12401)
